>Addgene plasmid #228863 | HR700_HA2TP53_Ex8 | addgene full sequence | sequence record 457015 | Addgene NGS Result
TCGCGCGTTTCGGTGATGACGGTGAAAACCTCTGACACATGCAGCTCCCGGAGACGGTCACAGCTTGTCT
GTAAGCGGATGCCGGGAGCAGACAAGCCCGTCAGGGCGCGTCAGCGGGTGTTGGCGGGTGTCGGGGCTGG
CTTAACTATGCGGCATCAGAGCAGATTGTACTGAGAGTGCACCATATGCGGTGTGAAATACCGCACAGAT
GCGTAAGGAGAAAATACCGCATCAGGCGCCATTCGCCATTCAGGCTGCGCAACTGTTGGGAAGGGCGATC
GGTGCGGGCCTCTTCGCTATTACGCCAGCTGGCGAAAGGGGGATGTGCTGCAAGGCGATTAAGTTGGGTA
ACGCCAGGGTTTTCCCAGTCACGACGTTGTAAAACGACGGCCAGTGAAACTAGTGGTACCTGTACAAGAG
GCTGCTCCCCCCGTGGCCCCTGCACCAGCAGCTCCTACACCGGCGGCCCCTGCACCAGCCCCCTCCTGGC
CCCTGTCATCTTCTGTCCCTTCCCAGAAAACCTACCAGGGCAGCTACGGTTTCCGTCTGGGCTTCTTGCA
TTCTGGGACAGCCAAGTCTGTGACTTGCACGGTCAGTTGCCCTGAGGGGCTGGCTTCCATGAGACTTCAA
TGCCTGGCCGTATCCCCCTGCATTTCTTTTGTTTGGAACTTTGGGATTCCTCTTCACCCTTTGGCTTCCT
GTCAGTGTTTTTTTATAGTTTACCCACTTAATGTGTGATCTCTGACTCCTGTCCCAAAGTTGAATATTCC
CCCCTTGAATTTGGGCTTTTATCCATCGGTCTCTATAACTTCGTATAGCATACATTATACGAAGTTATGC
TAGCGAGGGACAGCCCCCCCCCAAAGCCCCCAGGGATGTAATTACGTCCCTCCCCCGCTAGGGGGCAGCA
GCGAGCCGCCCGGGGCTCCGCTCCGGTCCGGCGCTCCCCCCGCATCCCCGAGCCGGCAGCGTGCGGGGAC
AGCCCGGGCACGGGGAAGGTGGCACGGGATCGCTTTCCTCTGAACGCTTCTCGCTGCTCTTTGAGCCTGC
AGACACCTGGGGGGATACGGGGAAAAGCTAGCAAGGATCTGCGATCGCTCCGGTGCCCGTCAGTGGGCAG
AGCGCACATCGCCCACAGTCCCCGAGAAGTTGGGGGGAGGGGTCGGCAATTGAACGGGTGCCTAGAGAAG
GTGGCGCGGGGTAAACTGGGAAAGTGATGTCGTGTACTGGCTCCGCCTTTTTCCCGAGGGTGGGGGAGAA
CCGTATATAAGTGCAGTAGTCGCCGTGAACGTTCTTTTTCGCAACGGGTTTGCCGCCAGAACACAGCTGA
AGCTTCGAGGGGCTCGCATCTCTCCTTCACGCGCCCGCCGCCCTACCTGAGGCCGCCATCCACGCCGGTT
GAGTCGCGTTCTGCCGCCTCCCGCCTGTGGTGCCTCCTGAACTGCGTCCGCCGTCTAGGTAAGTTTAAAG
CTCAGGTCGAGTCCGGGCCTTTGTCCGGCGCTCCCTTGGAGCCTACCTAGACTCAGCCGGCTCTCCACGC
TTTGCCTGACCCTGCTTGCTCAACTCTACGTCTTTGTTTCGTTTTCTGTTCTGCGCCGTTACAGATCCAA
GCTGTGACCGGCGCCTACGAATTCGCCACCATGGAGAGCGACGAGAGCGGCCTGCCCGCCATGGAGATCG
AGTGCCGCATCACCGGCACCCTGAACGGCGTGGAGTTCGAGCTGGTGGGCGGCGGAGAGGGCACCCCCAA
GCAGGGCCGCATGACCAACAAGATGAAGAGCACCAAAGGCGCCCTGACCTTCAGCCCCTACCTGCTGAGC
CACGTGATGGGCTACGGCTTCTACCACTTCGGCACCTACCCCAGCGGCTACGAGAACCCCTTCCTGCACG
CCATCAACAACGGCGGCTACACCAACACCCGCATCGAGAAGTACGAGGACGGCGGCGTGCTGCACGTGAG
CTTCAGCTACCGCTACGAGGCCGGCCGCGTGATCGGCGACTTCAAGGTGGTGGGCACCGGCTTCCCCGAG
GACAGCGTGATCTTCACCGACAAGATCATCCGCAGCAACGCCACCGTGGAGCACCTGCACCCCATGGGCG
ATAACGTGCTGGTGGGCAGCTTCGCCCGCACCTTCAGCCTGCGCGACGGCGGCTACTACAGCTTCGTGGT
GGACAGCCACATGCACTTCAAGAGCGCCATCCACCCCAGCATCCTGCAGAACGGGGGCCCCATGTTCGCC
TTCCGCCGCGTGGAGGAGCTGCACAGCAACACCGAGCTGGGCATCGTGGAGTACCAGCACGCCTTCAAGA
CCCCCATCGCCTTCGCCAGATCCCGCGCTCAGTCGTCCAATTCTGCCGTGGACGGCACCGCCGGACCCGG
CTCCACCGGATCTCGCAGTACTGAGGGCAGAGGAAGTCTCCTAACATGCGGTGACGTGGAGGAGAATCCC
GGCCCTATGACCGAGTACAAGCCCACGGTGCGCCTCGCCACCCGCGACGACGTCCCCAGGGCCGTACGCA
CCCTCGCCGCCGCGTTCGCCGACTACCCCGCCACGCGCCACACCGTCGATCCGGACCGCCACATCGAGCG
GGTCACCGAGCTGCAAGAACTCTTCCTCACGCGCGTCGGGCTCGACATCGGCAAGGTGTGGGTCGCGGAC
GACGGCGCCGCGGTGGCGGTCTGGACCACGCCGGAGAGCGTCGAAGCGGGGGCGGTGTTCGCCGAGATCG
GCCCGCGCATGGCCGAGTTGAGCGGTTCCCGGCTGGCCGCGCAGCAACAGATGGAAGGCCTCCTGGCGCC
GCACCGGCCCAAGGAGCCCGCGTGGTTCCTGGCCACCGTCGGCGTCTCGCCCGACCACCAGGGCAAGGGT
CTGGGCAGCGCCGTCGTGCTCCCCGGAGTGGAGGCGGCCGAGCGCGCCGGGGTGCCCGCCTTCCTGGAGA
CATCCGCGCCCCGCAACCTCCCCTTCTACGAGCGGCTCGGCTTCACCGTCACCGCCGACGTCGAGGTGCC
CGAAGGACCGCGCACCTGGTGCATGACCCGCAAGCCCGGTGCCTGAGGATCCTGATCGAGTCTAGAGGGC
CCCCGCTGATCAGCCTCGACTGTGCCTTCTAGTTGCCAGCCATCTGTTGTTTGCCCCTCCCCCGTGCCTT
CCTTGACCCTGGAAGGTGCCACTCCCACTGTCCTTTCCTAATAAAATGAGGAAATTGCATCGCATTGTCT
GAGTAGGTGTCATTCTATTCTGGGGGGTGGGGTGGGGCAGGACAGCAAGGGGGAGGATTGGGAAGAGAAT
AGCAGGCATGCTGGGGAAGATCTTTTTCCCCGTATCCCCCCAGGTGTCTGCAGGCTCAAAGAGCAGCGAG
AAGCGTTCAGAGGAAAGCGATCCCGTGCCACCTTCCCCGTGCCCGGGCTGTCCCCGCACGCTGCCGGCTC
GGGGATGCGGGGGGAGCGCCGGACCGGAGCGGAGCCCCGGGCGGCTCGCTGCTGCCCCCTAGCGGGGGAG
GGACGTAATTACATCCCTGGGGGCTTTGGGGGGGGGCTGTCCCTAGATCTATAACTTCGTATAGCATACA
TTATACGAAGTTATGAGAATTCACACGCGTCCATCACACCCTCAGCATCTCTCCTGGGGATGCAGAACTT
TTCTTTTTCTTCATCCACGTGTATTCCTTGGCTTTTGAAAATAAGCTCCTGACCAGGCTTGGTGGCTCAC
ACCTGCAATCCCAGCACTCTCAAAGAGGCCAAGGCAGGCAGATCACCTGAGCCCAGGAGTTCAAGACCAG
CCTGGGTAACATGATGAAACCTCGTCTCTACAAAAAAATACAAAAAATTAGCCAGGCATGGTGGTGCACA
CCTATAGTCCCAGCCACTTAGGAGGCTGAGGTGGGAAGATCACTTGAGGCCAGGAGATGGAGGCTGCAGT
GAGCTGTGATCACACCACTGTGCTCCAGCCTGAGTGACAGAGCAAGACCCTATCTCAAAAAAAAAAAAAA
AAAAGAAAAGCTCCTGAGGTGTAGACGCCAACTCTCTCTAGCTCGCTAGTGGGTTGCAGGAGGTGCTTAC
GCATGTTTGTTTCTTTGCTGCCGAATTCCAGTTGCTTTATCTGTTCACTTGTGCCCTGACTTTCAACTCT
GTCTCCTTCCTCTTCCTACAGTACTCCCCTGCCCTCAACAAGATGTTTTGCCAACTGGCCAAGACCTGCC
CTGTGCAGCTGTGGGTTGATTCCACACCCCCGCCCGGCACCCGCGTCCGCGCCATGGCCATCTACAAGCA
GTCACAGCACATGACGGAGGTTGTGAGGCGCTGCCCCCACCATGAGCGCTGCTCAGATAGCGATGGTGAG
CAGCTGGGGCTGGAGAGACGACAGGGCTGGTTGCCCAGGGTCCCCAGGCCTCTGATTCCTCACTGATTGC
TCTTAGGTCTGGCCCCTCCTCAGCATCTTATCCGAGTGGAAGGAAATTTGCGTGTGGAGTATTTGGATGA
CAGAAACACTTTTCGACATAGTGTGGTGGTGCCCTATGAGCCGCCTGAGGTCTGGTTTGCAACTGGGGTC
TCTGGGAGGAGGGGTTAAGGGTGGTTGTCAGTGGCCCTCCAGGTGAGCAGTAGGGGGGCTTTCTCCTGCT
GCTTATTTGACCTCCCTATAACCCCATGAGATGTGCAAAGTAAATGGGTTTAACTATTGCACAGTTGAAA
AAACTGAAGCTTACAGAGGCTAAGGGCCTCCCCTGCTTGGCTGGGCGCAGTGGCTCATGCCTGTAATCCC
AGCACTTTGGGAGGCCAAGGCAGGCGGATCACGAGGTTGGGAGATCGAGACCATCCTGGCTAACGGTGAA
ACCCCGTCTCTACTGAAAAATACAAAAAAAAATTAGCCGGGCGTGGTGCTGGGCACCTGTAGTCCCAGCT
ACTCGGGAGGCTGAGGAAGGAGAATGGCGTGAACCTGGGCGGTGGAGCTTGCAGTGAGCTGAGATCACGC
CACTGCACTCCAGCCTGGGCGACAGAGCGAGATTCCATCTCAAAAAAAAAAAAAAAAGGCCTCCCCTGCT
TGCCACAGGTCTCCCCAAGGCGCACTGGCCTCATCTTGGGCCTGTGTTATCTCCTAGGTTGGCTCTGACT
GTACCACCATCCACTACAACTACATGTGTAACAGTTCCTGCATGGGCGGCATGAACCGGAGGCCCATCCT
CACCATCATCACACTGGAGGACTCCAGGTCAGGAGCCACTTGCCACCCTGCACACTGGCCTGCTGTGCCC
CAGCCTCTGCTTGCCTCTGACCCCTGGGCCCACCTCTTACCGATTTCTTCCATACTACTACCCATCCACC
TCTCATCACATCCCCGGCGGGGAATCTCCTTACTGCTCCCACTCAGTTTTCTTTTCTCTGGCTTTGGGAC
CTCTTAACCTGTGGCTTCTCCTCCACCTACCTGGAGCTGGAGCTTAGGCTCCAGAAAGGACAAGGGTGGT
TGGGAGTAGATGGAGCCTGGTTTTTTAAATGGGACAGGTAGGACCTGATTTCCTTACTGCCTCTTGCTTC
TCTGTCTTCTTTCCTATCAGGACAAGAAGACGAAGCGGTGGAGGAGACCAAGGGTGCAGTTATGCCTCAG
ATTCACTTTTATCACCTTTCCTTGCCTCTTTCCTAGCACTGCCCAACAACACCAGCTCCTCTCCCCAGCC
AAAGAAGAAACCACTGGATGGAGAATATTTCACCCTTCAGGTACTAAGTCTTGGGACCTCTTATCAAGTG
GAAAGTTTCCAGTCTAACACTCAAAATGCCGTTTTCTTCTTGACTGTTTTACCTGCAATTGGGGCATTTG
CCATCAGGGGGCAGTGATGCCTCAAAGACAATGGCTCCTGGTTGTAGCTAACTAACTTCAGAACACCAAC
TTATACCATAATATATATTTTAAAGGACCAGACCAGCTTTCAAAAAGAAAATTGTTAAAGAGAGCATGAA
AATGGTTCTATGACTTTGCCTGATACAGATGCTACTTGACTTACGATGGTGTTACTTCCTGATAAACTCG
TCGTAAGTTGAAAATATTGTAAGTTGAAAATGGATTTAATACACCTAATCTAAGGAACATCATAGCTTAG
CCTAGCCTGCGTCGACACCCCTCTGGCCTCGCACACATTCCACATCCACCGGTAGGCGCCAACCGGCTCC
GTTCTTTGGTGGCCCCTTCGCGCCACCTTCTACTCCTCCCCTAGTCAGGAAGTTCCCCCCCGCCCCGCAG
CTCGCGTCGTGCAGGACGTGACAAATGGAAGTAGCACGTCTCACTAGTCTCGTGCAGATGGACAGCACCG
CTGAGCAATGGAAGCGGGTAGGCCTTTGGGGCAGCGGCCAATAGCAGCTTTGCTCCTTCGCTTTCTGGGC
TCAGGGGCGGGGCGGGCGCCCGAAGGTCCTCCGGAGGCCCGGCATTCTGCACGCTTCAAAAGCGCACGTC
TGCCGCGCTGTTCTCCTCTTCCTCATCTCCGGGCCTTTCGACCTGCAGCCACCATGGCTTCGTACCCCGG
CCATCAACACGCCTCTGCGTTCGACCAGGCTGCGCGTTCTCGCGGCCATAGCAACCGACGTACGGCGTTG
CGCCCTCGCCGGCAGCAAGAAGCCACGGAAGTCCGCCCGGAGCAGAAAATGCCCACGCTACTGCGGGTTT
ATATAGACGGTCCCCACGGGATGGGGAAAACCACCACCACGCAACTGCTGGTGGCCCTGGGTTCGCGCGA
CGATATCGTCTACGTACCCGAGCCGATGACTTACTGGCGGGTGCTGGGGGCTTCCGAGACAATCGCGAAC
ATCTACACCACACAACACCGCCTCGACCAGGGTGAGATATCGGCCGGGGACGCGGCGGTGGTAATGACAA
GCGCCCAGATAACAATGGGCATGCCTTATGCCGTGACCGACGCCGTTCTGGCTCCTCATATCGGGGGGGA
GGCTGGGAGCTCACATGCCCCGCCCCCGGCCCTCACCCTCATCTTCGACCGCCATCCCATCGCCGCCCTC
CTGTGCTACCCGGCCGCGCGGTACCTTATGGGCAGCATGACCCCCCAGGCCGTGCTGGCGTTCGTGGCCC
TCATCCCGCCGACCTTGCCCGGCACCAACATCGTGCTTGGGGCCCTTCCGGAGGACAGACACATCGACCG
CCTGGCCAAACGCCAGCGCCCCGGCGAGCGGCTGGACCTGGCTATGCTGGCTGCGATTCGCCGCGTTTAC
GGGCTACTTGCCAATACGGTGCGGTATCTGCAGTGCGGCGGGTCGTGGCGGGAGGACTGGGGACAGCTTT
CGGGGACGGCCGTGCCGCCCCAGGGTGCCGAGCCCCAGAGCAACGCGGGCCCACGACCCCATATCGGGGA
CACGTTATTTACCCTGTTTCGGGCCCCCGAGTTGCTGGCCCCCAACGGCGACCTGTATAACGTGTTTGCC
TGGGCCTTGGACGTCTTGGCCAAACGCCTCCGTTCCATGCACGTCTTTATCCTGGATTACGACCAATCGC
CCGCCGGCTGCCGGGACGCCCTGCTGCAACTTACCTCCGGGATGGTCCAGACCCACGTCACCACCCCCGG
CTCCATACCGACGATATGCGACCTGGCGCGCACGTTTGCCCGGGAGATGGGGGAGGCTAACTGAAACTTG
TTTATTGCAGCTTATAATGGTTACAAATAAAGCAATAGCATCACAAATTTCACAAATAAAGCATTTTTTT
CACTGCATTCTAGTTGTGGTTTGTCCAAACTCATCAATGTATCTTATCATGTCTGGATATCAAGCTTGGC
GTAATCATGGTCATAGCTGTTTCCTGTGTGAAATTGTTATCCGCTCACAATTCCACACAACATACGAGCC
GGAAGCATAAAGTGTAAAGCCTGGGGTGCCTAATGAGTGAGCTAACTCACATTAATTGCGTTGCGCTCAC
TGCCCGCTTTCCAGTCGGGAAACCTGTCGTGCCAGCTGCATTAATGAATCGGCCAACGCGCGGGGAGAGG
CGGTTTGCGTATTGGGCGCTCTTCCGCTTCCTCGCTCACTGACTCGCTGCGCTCGGTCGTTCGGCTGCGG
CGAGCGGTATCAGCTCACTCAAAGGCGGTAATACGGTTATCCACAGAATCAGGGGATAACGCAGGAAAGA
ACATGTGAGCAAAAGGCCAGCAAAAGGCCAGGAACCGTAAAAAGGCCGCGTTGCTGGCGTTTTTCCATAG
GCTCCGCCCCCCTGACGAGCATCACAAAAATCGACGCTCAAGTCAGAGGTGGCGAAACCCGACAGGACTA
TAAAGATACCAGGCGTTTCCCCCTGGAAGCTCCCTCGTGCGCTCTCCTGTTCCGACCCTGCCGCTTACCG
GATACCTGTCCGCCTTTCTCCCTTCGGGAAGCGTGGCGCTTTCTCATAGCTCACGCTGTAGGTATCTCAG
TTCGGTGTAGGTCGTTCGCTCCAAGCTGGGCTGTGTGCACGAACCCCCCGTTCAGCCCGACCGCTGCGCC
TTATCCGGTAACTATCGTCTTGAGTCCAACCCGGTAAGACACGACTTATCGCCACTGGCAGCAGCCACTG
GTAACAGGATTAGCAGAGCGAGGTATGTAGGCGGTGCTACAGAGTTCTTGAAGTGGTGGCCTAACTACGG
CTACACTAGAAGAACAGTATTTGGTATCTGCGCTCTGCTGAAGCCAGTTACCTTCGGAAAAAGAGTTGGT
AGCTCTTGATCCGGCAAACAAACCACCGCTGGTAGCGGTGGTTTTTTTGTTTGCAAGCAGCAGATTACGC
GCAGAAAAAAAGGATCTCAAGAAGATCCTTTGATCTTTTCTACGGGGTCTGACGCTCAGTGGAACGAAAA
CTCACGTTAAGGGATTTTGGTCATGAGATTATCAAAAAGGATCTTCACCTAGATCCTTTTGATCCCCGCC
ACGGTTGATGAGAGCTTTGTTGTAGGTGGACCAGTTGGTGATTTTGAACTTTTGCTTTGCCACGGAACGG
TCTGCGTTGTCGGGAAGATGCGTGATCTGATCCTTCAACTCAGCAAAAGTTCGATTTATTCAACAAAGCC
GCCGTCCCGTCAAGTCAGCGTAATGCTCTGCCAGTGTTACAACCAATTAACCAATTCTGATTAGAAAAAC
TCATCGAGCATCAAATGAAACTGCAATTTATTCATATCAGGATTATCAATACCATATTTTTGAAAAAGCC
GTTTCTGTAATGAAGGAGAAAACTCACCGAGGCAGTTCCATAGGATGGCAAGATCCTGGTATCGGTCTGC
GATTCCGACTCGTCCAACATCAATACAACCTATTAATTTCCCCTCGTCAAAAATAAGGTTATCAAGTGAG
AAATCACCATGAGTGACGACTGAATCCGGTGAGAATGGCAAAAGTTTATGCATTTCTTTCCAGACTTGTT
CAACAGGCCAGCCATTACGCTCGTCATCAAAATCACTCGCATCAACCAAACCGTTATTCATTCGTGATTG
CGCCTGAGCGAGACGAAATACGCGATCGCTGTTAAAAGGACAATTACAAACAGGAATCGAATGCAACCGG
CGCAGGAACACTGCCAGCGCATCAACAATATTTTCACCTGAATCAGGATATTCTTCTAATACCTGGAATG
CTGTTTTTCCGGGGATCGCAGTGGTGAGTAACCATGCATCATCAGGAGTACGGATAAAATGCTTGATGGT
CGGAAGAGGCATAAATTCCGTCAGCCAGTTTAGTCTGACCATCTCATCTGTAACATCATTGGCAACGCTA
CCTTTGCCATGTTTCAGAAACAACTCTGGCGCATCGGGCTTCCCATACAATCGATAGATTGTCGCACCTG
ATTGCCCGACATTATCGCGAGCCCATTTATACCCATATAAATCAGCATCCATGTTGGAATTTAATCGCGG
CCTCGAGCAAGACGTTTCCCGTTGAATATGGCTCATAACACCCCTTGTATTACTGTTTATGTAAGCAGAC
AGTTTTATTGTTCATGATGATATATTTTTATCTTGTGCAATGTAACATCAGAGATTTTGAGACACAATTC
ATCGATGATGGTTGAGATGTGTATAAGAGACAGATTATTGAAGCATTTATCAGGGTTATTGTCTCATGAG
CGGATACATATTTGAATGTATTTAGAAAAATAAACAAATAGGGGTTCCGCGCACATTTCCCCGAAAAGTG
CCACCTGACGTCTAAGAAACCATTATTATCATGACATTAACCTATAAAAATAGGCGTATCACGAGGCCCT
TTCGTC
Features (pLannotate 1.2.2; 30 found; start..end, strand, type, name):
    137..236     +  misc_feature   bom (fragment): basis of mobility region from pBR322
    242..398     -  CDS            lacZα (fragment): LacZα fragment of β-galactosidase; lacZ fragment
    417..591     +  CDS            p53 (fragment): human tumor suppressor protein that is often mutated in cancers; Homo sapiens TP53; responds to cellular stresses to regulate the expression of target genes
    805..838     +  protein_bind   loxP: Cre-mediated recombination occurs in the 8-bp core sequence (GCATACAT). Cre recombinase
   1115..1326    +  promoter       EF-1α core promoter: core promoter for human elongation factor EF-1α
   1339..1607    +  LTR            5' LTR (truncated): truncated 5' long terminal repeat (LTR) from human T-cell leukemia virus (HTLV) type 1
   1663..2327    +  CDS            CopGFP (fragment): green fluorescent protein 2 from Pontellina plumata, also known as ppluGFP2 (Shagin et al., 2004)
   2457..3056    +  CDS            PuroR (fragment): puromycin N-acetyltransferase; pac from Streptomyces; confers resistance to puromycin
   3100..3211    +  polyA_signal   bGH poly(A) signal: bovine growth hormone polyadenylation signal
   3551..3584    +  protein_bind   loxP: Cre-mediated recombination occurs in the 8-bp core sequence (GCATACAT). Cre recombinase
   3725..3961    -  CDS            C16orf89 (fragment): CP089_HUMAN - Experimental evidence at protein level: Swiss-Prot protein existence level 1. From Homo sapiens (Human).
   3988..4004    -  promoter       TRP1 promoter (fragment): S. cerevisiae TRP1
   4152..4532    +  CDS            TP53 (fragment): P53_HUMAN - Also known as P53. Experimental evidence at protein level: Swiss-Prot protein existence level 1. Acts as a tumor suppressor in many tumor types; induces growth arrest or apoptosis depending on the physiological circumstances and cell type. Involved in cell cycle regulation as a trans-activator that acts to negatively regulate cell division by controlling a set of genes required for this process. One of the activated genes is an inhibitor of cyclin-dependent kinases. Apoptosis induction seems to be mediated either by stimulation of BAX and FAS antigen expression, or by repression of
   4792..5007    -  CDS            C9orf85 (fragment): CI085_HUMAN - Experimental evidence at protein level: Swiss-Prot protein existence level 1. From Homo sapiens (Human).
   5096..5207    +  CDS            p53 (fragment): human tumor suppressor protein that is often mutated in cancers; Homo sapiens TP53; responds to cellular stresses to regulate the expression of target genes
   5635..5710    +  CDS            p53 (fragment): human tumor suppressor protein that is often mutated in cancers; Homo sapiens TP53; responds to cellular stresses to regulate the expression of target genes
   6110..6374    +  promoter       PGK promoter (fragment): mouse phosphoglycerate kinase 1 promoter
   6367..6480    +  promoter       PGK promoter (fragment): mouse phosphoglycerate kinase 1 promoter
   6494..7624    +  CDS            HSV TK: herpes simplex virus thymidine kinase confers sensitivity to nucleoside analogs such as acyclovir or ganciclovir
   7625..7746    +  polyA_signal   SV40 poly(A) signal: SV40 polyadenylation signal
   7804..7820    -  protein_bind   lac operator: The lac repressor binds to the lac operator to inhibit transcription in E. coli. This inhibition can be relieved by adding lactose or isopropyl-β-D-thiogalactopyranoside (IPTG). lac repressor encoded by lacI
   7828..7858    -  promoter       lac promoter: promoter for the E. coli lac operon
   7873..7894    -  protein_bind   CAP binding site: CAP binding activates transcription in the presence of cAMP. E. coli catabolite activator protein
   7907..7999    -  CDS            lacI (fragment): lac repressor; lacI; The lac repressor binds to the lac operator to inhibit transcription in E. coli. This inhibition can be relieved by adding lactose or isopropyl-β-D-thiogalactopyranoside (IPTG).
   8182..8770    -  rep_origin     ori: high-copy-number ColE1/pMB1/pBR322/pUC origin of replication
   8888..8950    -  CDS            TRA2_ECOLX (fragment): Protein predicted: Swiss-Prot protein existence level 4. Required for transposition of transposon Tn903. From Escherichia coli.
   9091..9906    -  CDS            KanR: aminoglycoside phosphotransferase; aph(3')-Ia; confers resistance to kanamycin in bacteria or G418 (Geneticin®) in eukaryotes
  10025..10043   -  misc_feature   Tn5 ME: hyperactive mosaic end for Tn5 transposase recognition (Reznikoff et al., 2004)
  10044..10131   -  promoter       AmpR promoter (fragment): bla
  10226..35      +  CDS            rop (fragment) (across the origin): Rop protein, which maintains plasmids at low copy number; rop
