[The description below was written by a language model from this plasmid's Addgene catalogue record and pLannotate feature annotations shown in this document.]
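Description:
HR700_HA2TP53_Ex8 is a homology-directed repair donor backbone built on the System Biosciences HR700 targeting vector (MCS1-EF1α-GFP-T2A-Puro-pA-MCS2-PGK-hsvTK) and designed for CRISPR/Cas9-mediated saturation genome editing of exon 8 of human TP53. It is listed as an empty backbone: it carries no variant insert, and serves as the recipient from which donor vectors are made. The sequenced plasmid is about 10.2 kb. It replicates in E. coli from a high-copy ColE1/pUC-type origin and is selected with kanamycin through the aph(3')-Ia gene.

Two TP53 homology arms flank a central selection cassette. Arm 1 spans exon 4 into intron 4, and the longer arm 2 runs from intron 4 to intron 9. The p53/TP53 coding fragments annotated on either side of the cassette are consistent with exons within these genomic arms. A few short hits to unrelated human or yeast sequences inside arm 2 are probably annotation artefacts of intronic DNA. In arm 2, BbsI recognition sites have been placed on either side of exon 8, presumably so that variant exon 8 fragments can be inserted by type IIS cloning.

The cassette between the arms is bounded by two loxP sites. It contains an EF-1α core promoter with an HTLV-1 LTR-derived element driving copGFP and puromycin N-acetyltransferase, joined by T2A according to the backbone name, and ends in a bGH polyadenylation signal. This arrangement allows fluorescence or puromycin selection of integrants, followed by Cre-mediated excision of the cassette from intron 4. Outside arm 2, a PGK promoter drives HSV thymidine kinase with an SV40 poly(A) signal, which allows ganciclovir-type counter-selection against random integration of the whole plasmid.
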