Addgene plasmid #228863: HR700_HA2TP53_Ex8
Purpose: (Empty Backbone) Backbone for generation of donor vectors for CRISPR/Cas9 mediated Saturation Genome Editing (SGE) of TP53 Exon 8
Depositing lab: Thorsten Stiewe. Depositing organization: Philipps-Universitaet Marburg. Publication: Deep CRISPR mutagenesis characterizes the functional diversity of TP53 mutations. Funk JS, Klimovich M, Drangenstein D, Pielhoop O, Hunold P, Borowek A, Noeparast M, Pavlakis E, Neumann M, Balourdas DI, Kochhan K, Merle N, Bullwinkel I, Wanzel M, Elmshauser S, Teply-Szymanski J, Nist A, Procida T, Bartkuhn M, Humpert K, Mernberger M, Savai R, Soussi T, Joerger AC, Stiewe T. Nat Genet. 2025 Jan;57(1):140-153. doi: 10.1038/s41588-024-02039-4. Epub 2025 Jan 7. PubMed 39774325.
Backbone
  Vector backbone: MCS1-EF1α-GFP-T2A-Puro-pA-MCS2-PGK-hsvTK (HR700)
  Backbone manufacturer: System Biosciences
  Backbone size (bp): 7402
  Modifications to backbone: Cloning of homology arm 1 ranging from exon 4 to intron 4 of human TP53 (chr17:7,675,788-7,676,168) using BsrGI and BsaI; Cloning of homology arm 2 ranging from intron 4 to intron 9 of human TP53 (chr17:7,673,145-7,675,787) with BbsI recognition sites flanking exon 8 (chr17:7,673,684 and 7,673,855) using MluI and SalI
  Vector type: Mammalian Expression, Cre/Lox, CRISPR
  Selectable markers: Puromycin
Growth in bacteria
  Bacterial resistance: Kanamycin, 50 μg/mL
  Growth temperature: 37°C
  Growth strain: NEB Stable
  Copy number: High Copy
Gene/Insert
  Cloning method: Restriction Enzyme
Terms and licenses: Academic/Nonprofit Terms; Industry Terms
Depositor comments: Please visit https://doi.org/10.1101/2023.03.10.531074 for bioRxiv preprint.
How to cite: HR700_HA2TP53_Ex8 was a gift from Thorsten Stiewe (Addgene plasmid # 228863 ; http://n2t.net/addgene:228863 ; RRID:Addgene_228863)
